Addgene plasmid #127171: pL_FR_Hygro
Purpose: Frameshift reporter (control plasmid for screening)
Depositing lab: Paul Blainey. Depositing organization: Broad Institute. Publication: Optical Pooled Screens in Human Cells. Feldman D, Singh A, Schmid-Burgk JL, Carlson RJ, Mezger A, Garrity AJ, Zhang F, Blainey PC. Cell. 2019 Oct 17;179(3):787-799.e17. doi: 10.1016/j.cell.2019.09.016. PubMed 31626775.
Backbone
  Vector backbone: pHR (Addgene #67928)
  Vector type: Mammalian Expression, Lentiviral, CRISPR
  Selectable markers: Hygromycin
Growth in bacteria
  Bacterial resistance: Ampicillin, 100 μg/mL
  Growth temperature: 37°C
  Growth strain: NEB Stable
  Copy number: High Copy
Gene/Insert
  Gene/Insert name: Frameshift Reporter
  Species: Mammalian
  Promoter: EF1a
  Cloning method: Gibson Cloning
  Sequencing primers: 5′ GCGATGGAGTTTCCCCACACTG; 3′ CCACATAGCGTAAAAGGAGC
Terms and licenses: Academic/Nonprofit Terms; Industry Terms: Not Available to Industry
Depositor comments: Cloning Site 3-prime: CCACATAGCGTAAAAGGAGC Please visit https://www.biorxiv.org/content/10.1101/383943v1 for bioRxiv preprint.
How to cite: pL_FR_Hygro was a gift from Paul Blainey (Addgene plasmid # 127171 ; http://n2t.net/addgene:127171 ; RRID:Addgene_127171)
