[The description below was written by a language model from this plasmid's Addgene catalogue record and pLannotate feature annotations shown in this document.]
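Description:
pL_FR_Hygro is an 11.4 kb lentiviral transfer plasmid built on the pHR backbone, deposited as a frameshift reporter that serves as a control plasmid for CRISPR-based pooled screening in mammalian cells. It is maintained in E. coli through a high-copy ColE1/pUC-type origin with ampicillin resistance. The backbone also carries an f1 origin and an SV40/EM7-driven bleomycin/Zeocin resistance cassette located outside the viral region. Viral genomic RNA is transcribed from a CMV enhancer/promoter fused to a truncated HIV-1 5' LTR. The packaged region contains the Ψ packaging signal with a gag fragment, the RRE for Rev-dependent export, the cPPT/CTS, a WPRE to boost transcript levels, and a second truncated LTR followed by a bGH polyadenylation signal. As a transfer vector, it needs packaging and envelope functions supplied in trans.

The payload is driven by the EF1a promoter with its intron A. The annotation shows, in order and on the same strand, a histone H2B segment, an HA epitope tag, a second H2B-like coding segment, and a hygromycin phosphotransferase gene for selecting transduced cells. The record does not spell out the reading-frame logic or the position of any CRISPR target site. The layout is consistent with a design in which a nuclease-induced indel shifts the reading frame and changes expression of a nuclear, histone-anchored HA epitope, which could then be scored by imaging. That mechanism is an inference from the purpose statement and feature order, not something stated in the record. How the hygromycin marker is linked to the upstream coding segments is also not annotated.
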