Features (pLannotate 1.2.2; 36 found; start..end, strand, type, name):
      1..380     +  enhancer       CMV enhancer: human cytomegalovirus immediate early enhancer
    381..580     +  promoter       CMV promoter: human cytomegalovirus (CMV) immediate early promoter
    598..778     +  LTR            5' LTR (truncated): truncated 5' long terminal repeat (LTR) from HIV-1
    825..950     +  misc_feature   HIV-1 Ψ: packaging signal of human immunodeficiency virus type 1
    934..1297    +  CDS            HIV-1 gag (fragment): gag protein from human immunodeficiency virus 1; gag
   1443..1676    +  misc_feature   RRE: The Rev response element (RRE) of HIV-1 allows for Rev-dependent mRNA export from the nucleus to the cytoplasm.
   2053..2153    +  CDS            Rev (fragment): human immunodeficiency virus 1 (HIV-1) Rev protein; rev; enhances nuclear export of unspliced and incompletely spliced viral mRNAs
   2203..2320    +  misc_feature   cPPT/CTS: central polypurine tract and central termination sequence of HIV-1
   2377..2443    +  CDS            small t antigen (fragment): SV40 (simian virus 40) small t antigen
   2469..2680    +  promoter       EF-1α core promoter: core promoter for human elongation factor EF-1α
   2681..2790    +  intron         EF-1α intron A (fragment): intron upstream of the start codon of human EF-1α
   3415..3618    +  intron         EF-1α intron A: truncated intron upstream of the start codon of human EF-1α
   3877..4247    +  CDS            H2B (fragment): human histone H2B; HIST1H2BJ
   4267..4293    +  CDS            HA: HA (human influenza hemagglutinin) epitope tag
   4370..4744    +  CDS            H2B-I: H2B1_CHICK - Experimental evidence at protein level: Swiss-Prot protein existence level 1. Has broad-spectrum antibacterial activity. May be important in the antimicrobial defenses of chick reproductive system during follicle development in the ovary and egg formation in the oviduct. From Gallus gallus (Chicken).
   4859..5877    +  CDS            HygR (fragment): hygromycin B phosphotransferase confers resistance to hygromycin
   5888..5909    +  misc_feature   MCS (fragment): pBluescript multiple cloning site
   5912..6500    +  misc_feature   WPRE: woodchuck hepatitis virus posttranscriptional regulatory element
   6437..7018    +  CDS            nef (fragment): NEF_HV1H2 - Experimental evidence at protein level: Swiss-Prot protein existence level 1. Extracellular Nef protein targets CD4(+) T-lymphocytes for apoptosis by interacting with CXCR4 surface receptors. From Human immunodeficiency virus type 1 group M subtype B (isolate HXB2) (HIV-1).
   7025..7205    +  LTR            5' LTR (truncated): truncated 5' long terminal repeat (LTR) from HIV-1
   7237..7461    +  polyA_signal   bGH poly(A) signal: bovine growth hormone polyadenylation signal
   7465..7486    +  promoter       SV40 promoter (fragment): SV40 enhancer and early promoter
   7507..7935    +  rep_origin     f1 ori (sequence partly withheld): f1 bacteriophage origin of replication; arrow indicates direction of (+) strand synthesis
   7988..8198    +  promoter       SV40 promoter: SV40 early promoter
   8254..8301    +  promoter       EM7 promoter: synthetic bacterial promoter&nbsp
   8320..8694    +  CDS            BleoR: antibiotic-binding protein; Sh ble from Streptoalloteichus hindustanus; confers resistance to bleomycin, phleomycin, and Zeocin™
   8704..8829    +  CDS            ble (fragment): BLE_KLEPN - Experimental evidence at protein level: Swiss-Prot protein existence level 1. Binding protein with a strong affinity to the bleomycin family of antibiotics. Binds to CL990; an antimitotic-antibiotic compound. From Klebsiella pneumoniae.
   8824..8945    +  polyA_signal   SV40 poly(A) signal: SV40 polyadenylation signal
   9016..9038    -  protein_bind   lac operator (fragment): The lac repressor binds to the lac operator to inhibit transcription in E. coli. This inhibition can be relieved by adding lactose or isopropyl-β-D-thiogalactopyranoside (IPTG). lac repressor encoded by lacI
   9042..9072    -  promoter       lac promoter: promoter for the E. coli lac operon
   9087..9108    -  protein_bind   CAP binding site: CAP binding activates transcription in the presence of cAMP. E. coli catabolite activator protein
   9121..9213    -  CDS            lacI (fragment): lac repressor; lacI; The lac repressor binds to the lac operator to inhibit transcription in E. coli. This inhibition can be relieved by adding lactose or isopropyl-β-D-thiogalactopyranoside (IPTG).
   9396..9984    -  rep_origin     ori: high-copy-number ColE1/pMB1/pBR322/pUC origin of replication
  10155..11015   -  CDS            AmpR: β-lactamase; bla; confers resistance to ampicillin, carbenicillin, and related antibiotics
  11016..11120   -  promoter       AmpR promoter: bla
  11179..11231   -  misc_feature   bom (fragment): basis of mobility region from pBR322
>Addgene plasmid #127171 | pL_FR_Hygro | addgene full sequence | sequence record 358315 | Addgene NGS Result
GACATTGATTATTGACTAGTTATTAATAGTAATCAATTACGGGGTCATTAGTTCATAGCCCATATATGGA
GTTCCGCGTTACATAACTTACGGTAAATGGCCCGCCTGGCTGACCGCCCAACGACCCCCGCCCATTGACG
TCAATAATGACGTATGTTCCCATAGTAACGCCAATAGGGACTTTCCATTGACGTCAATGGGTGGAGTATT
TACGGTAAACTGCCCACTTGGCAGTACATCAAGTGTATCATATGCCAAGTACGCCCCCTATTGACGTCAA
TGACGGTAAATGGCCCGCCTGGCATTATGCCCAGTACATGACCTTATGGGACTTTCCTACTTGGCAGTAC
ATCTACGTATTAGTCATCGCTATTACCATGGTGATGCGGTTTTGGCAGTACATCAATGGGCGTGGATAGC
GGTTTGACTCACGGGGATTTCCAAGTCTCCACCCCATTGACGTCAATGGGAGTTTGTTTTGGCACCAAAA
TCAACGGGACTTTCCAAAATGTCGTAACAACTCCGCCCCATTGACGCAAATGGGCGGTAGGCGTGTACGG
TGGGAGGTCTATATAAGCAGCGCGTTTTGCCTGTACTGGGTCTCTCTGGTTAGACCAGATCTGAGCCTGG
GAGCTCTCTGGCTAACTAGGGAACCCACTGCTTAAGCCTCAATAAAGCTTGCCTTGAGTGCTTCAAGTAG
TGTGTGCCCGTCTGTTGTGTGACTCTGGTAACTAGAGATCCCTCAGACCCTTTTAGTCAGTGTGGAAAAT
CTCTAGCAGTGGCGCCCGAACAGGGACTTGAAAGCGAAAGGGAAACCAGAGGAGCTCTCTCGACGCAGGA
CTCGGCTTGCTGAAGCGCGCACGGCAAGAGGCGAGGGGCGGCGACTGGTGAGTACGCCAAAAATTTTGAC
TAGCGGAGGCTAGAAGGAGAGAGATGGGTGCGAGAGCGTCAGTATTAAGCGGGGGAGAATTAGATCGCGA
TGGGAAAAAATTCGGTTAAGGCCAGGGGGAAAGAAAAAATATAAATTAAAACATATAGTATGGGCAAGCA
GGGAGCTAGAACGATTCGCAGTTAATCCTGGCCTGTTAGAAACATCAGAAGGCTGTAGACAAATACTGGG
ACAGCTACAACCATCCCTTCAGACAGGATCAGAAGAACTTAGATCATTATATAATACAGTAGCAACCCTC
TATTGTGTGCATCAAAGGATAGAGATAAAAGACACCAAGGAAGCTTTAGACAAGATAGAGGAAGAGCAAA
ACAAAAGTAAGACCACCGCACAGCAAGCGGCCGCTGATCTTCAGACCTGGAGGAGGAGATATGAGGGACA
ATTGGAGAAGTGAATTATATAAATATAAAGTAGTAAAAATTGAACCATTAGGAGTAGCACCCACCAAGGC
AAAGAGAAGAGTGGTGCAGAGAGAAAAAAGAGCAGTGGGAATAGGAGCTTTGTTCCTTGGGTTCTTGGGA
GCAGCAGGAAGCACTATGGGCGCAGCGTCAATGACGCTGACGGTACAGGCCAGACAATTATTGTCTGGTA
TAGTGCAGCAGCAGAACAATTTGCTGAGGGCTATTGAGGCGCAACAGCATCTGTTGCAACTCACAGTCTG
GGGCATCAAGCAGCTCCAGGCAAGAATCCTGGCTGTGGAAAGATACCTAAAGGATCAACAGCTCCTGGGG
ATTTGGGGTTGCTCTGGAAAACTCATTTGCACCACTGCTGTGCCTTGGAATGCTAGTTGGAGTAATAAAT
CTCTGGAACAGATTTGGAATCACACGACCTGGATGGAGTGGGACAGAGAAATTAACAATTACACAAGCTT
AATACACTCCTTAATTGAAGAATCGCAAAACCAGCAAGAAAAGAATGAACAAGAATTATTGGAATTAGAT
AAATGGGCAAGTTTGTGGAATTGGTTTAACATAACAAATTGGCTGTGGTATATAAAATTATTCATAATGA
TAGTAGGAGGCTTGGTAGGTTTAAGAATAGTTTTTGCTGTACTTTCTATAGTGAATAGAGTTAGGCAGGG
ATATTCACCATTATCGTTTCAGACCCACCTCCCAACCCCGAGGGGACCCGACAGGCCCGAAGGAATAGAA
GAAGAAGGTGGAGAGAGAGACAGAGACAGATCCATTCGATTAGTGAACGGATCGGCACTGCGTGCGCCAA
TTCTGCAGACAAATGGCAGTATTCATCCACAATTTTAAAAGAAAAGGGGGGATTGGGGGGTACAGTGCAG
GGGAAAGAATAGTAGACATAATAGCAACAGACATACAAACTAAAGAATTACAAAAACAAATTACAAAAAT
TCAAAATTTTCGGGTTTATTACAGGGACAGCAGAGATCCAGTTTGGTTAATTAGCTAGCTGCAAAGATGG
ATAAAGTTTTAAACAGAGAGGAATCTTTGCAGCTAATGGACCTTCTAGGTCTTGAAAGGAGTGGGAATTG
GCTCCGGTGCCCGTCAGTGGGCAGAGCGCACATCGCCCACAGTCCCCGAGAAGTTGGGGGGAGGGGTCGG
CAATTGATCCGGTGCCTAGAGAAGGTGGCGCGGGGTAAACTGGGAAAGTGATGTCGTGTACTGGCTCCGC
CTTTTTCCCGAGGGTGGGGGAGAACCGTATATAAGTGCAGTAGTCGCCGTGAACGTTCTTTTTCGCAACG
GGTTTGCCGCCAGAACACAGGTAAGTGCCGTGTGTGGTTCCCGCGGGCCTGGCCTCTTTACGGGTTATGG
CCCTTGCGTGCCTTGAATTACTTCCACCTGGCTGCAGTACGTGATTCTTGATCCCGAGCTTCGGGTTGGA
AGTGGGTGGGAGAGTTCGAGGCCTTGCGCTTAAGGAGCCCCTTCGCCTCGTGCTTGAGTTGAGGCCTGGC
CTGGGCGCTGGGGCCACCGCGTGCGAATCTGGTGGCACCTTCGCGCCTGTCTCGCTGCTTTCGATAAGTC
TCTAGCCATTTAAAATTTTTGATGACCTGCTGCGACGCTTTTTTCTGGCAAGATAGTCTTGTAAATGCGG
GCCAAGATCTGCACACTGGTATTTCGGTTTTTGGGGCCGCGGGCGGCGACGGGGCCCGTGCGTCCCAGCG
CACATGTTCGGCGAGGCGGGGCCTGCGAGCGCGGCCACCGAGAATCGGACGGGGGTAGTCTCAAGCTGGC
CGGCCTGCTCTGGTGCCTGGCCTCGCGCCGCCGTGTATCGCCCCGCCCTGGGCGGCAAGGCTGGCCCGGT
CGGCACCAGTTGCGTGAGCGGAAAGATGGCCGCTTCCCGGCCCTGCTGCAGGGAGCTCAAAATGGAGGAC
GCGGCGCTCGGGAGAGCGGGCGGGTGAGTCACCCACACAAAGGAAAAGGGCCTTTCCGTCCTCAGCCGTC
GCTTCATGTGACTCCACGGAGTACCGGGCGCCGTCCAGGCACCTCGATTAGTTCTCGAGCTTTTGGAGTA
CGTCGTCTTTAGGTTGGGGGGAGGGGTTTTATGCGATGGAGTTTCCCCACACTGAGTGGGTGGAGACTGA
AGTTAGGCCAGCTTGGCACTTGATGTAATTCTCCTTGGAATTTGCCCTTTTTGAGTTTGGATCTTGGTTC
ATTCTCAAGCCTCAGACAGTGGTTCAAAGTTTTTTTCTTCCATTTCAGGTGTCGTGAACCGGTTAATAGT
GAGTAGTAGTAAGTGATAATAGAAATCGCCACCATGGCCCTCTCGGCGCATGTGTGGGGGCCCGAAGAAC
GCCATGTCCAGCGTGGGCGGAGACTGCAAATAGCTGCCTGGCGCGCATTTGGGATAGAGATCTGTGGCAC
CTTCCATACAGTAGTGGCGGCAGATCCCGTACAGGCAGTGGAGAGGGCAGAGGAAGTCTGCTCACCTGCG
GCGACGTCGAGGAGAATCCTGGCCCACCAGAGCCAGCGAAGTCTGCTCCCGCCCCGAAAAAGGGCTCCAA
GAAGGCGGTCACCAAGGCGCAGAAGAAAGGCGGCAAGAAGCGCAAGCGCAGCCGCAAGGAGAGCTATTCC
ATCTACGTATACAAGGTTCTCAAGCAGGTCCACCCCGACACCGGCATTTCGTCCAAGGCCATGGGCATCA
TCAACTCGTTTGTCAACGACATTTTCGAGCGCATCGCAGGCGAGGCTTCCCGCCTGGCGCATTACAACAA
GCGCTCGACCATCACCTCCAGGGAGATCCAGACGGCCGTGCGCCTGCTGCTGCCTGGGGAGTTGGCCAAG
CACGCCGTGTCCGAGGGCACCAAGGCCATCACCAAGTACACCAGCGCCAAAGGAGGAGGCGGAAGCTACC
CATACGACGTTCCAGATTACGCTTAATAATAACGGATCCGGCGCAACAAACTTCTCTCTGCTCAAACAAG
CCGGCGACGTCGAAGAGAATCCTGGGCCGCCTGAGCCCGCTAAAAGTGCACCTGCGCCAAAGAAAGGATC
TAAGAAAGCGGTAACCAAAGCCCAAAAGAAGGGCGGAAAGAAGCGAAAACGAAGTCGGAAAGAGTCATAT
TCTATTTACGTCTACAAAGTGCTGAAACAAGTTCACCCAGATACGGGGATAAGCTCAAAGGCAATGGGAA
TTATGAACAGCTTTGTAAACGATATTTTTGAGCGGATTGCCGGCGAGGCGAGTAGGCTTGCTCATTACAA
CAAGCGATCCACGATTACATCTAGGGAAATCCAGACAGCGGTTCGGCTGCTCCTCCCTGGAGAACTGGCA
AAACACGCCGTTTCTGAGGGCACCAAAGCAATCACGAAATATACAAGCGCGAAGGGTGGTGGAGGAAGTG
AACAAAAACTCATCTCAGAAGAGGATCTGCGTACGGGCAGTGGGGAGGGCAGAGGAAGTCTGCTAACCTG
CGGTGACGTCGAGGAGAATCCTGGCCCAAAAAAGCCTGAACTCACCGCGACGTCTGTCGAGAAGTTTCTG
ATCGAAAAGTTCGACAGCGTGTCCGACCTGATGCAGCTCTCGGAGGGCGAAGAATCTCGTGCTTTCAGCT
TCGATGTAGGAGGGCGTGGATATGTCCTGCGGGTAAATAGCTGCGCCGATGGTTTCTACAAAGATCGTTA
TGTTTATCGGCACTTTGCATCGGCCGCGCTCCCGATTCCGGAAGTGCTTGACATTGGGGAGTTCAGCGAG
AGCCTGACCTATTGCATCTCCCGCCGTGCACAGGGTGTCACGTTGCAAGACCTGCCTGAAACCGAACTGC
CCGCTGTTCTGCAGCCGGTCGCGGAGGCCATGGATGCGATCGCTGCGGCCGATCTTAGCCAGACGAGCGG
GTTCGGCCCATTCGGACCGCAAGGAATCGGTCAATACACTACGTGGCGTGATTTCATATGCGCGATTGCT
GATCCCCATGTGTATCACTGGCAAACTGTGATGGACGACACCGTCAGTGCGTCCGTCGCGCAGGCTCTCG
ATGAGCTGATGCTTTGGGCCGAGGACTGCCCCGAAGTCCGGCACCTCGTGCACGCGGATTTCGGCTCCAA
CAATGTCCTGACGGACAATGGCCGCATAACAGCGGTCATTGACTGGAGCGAGGCGATGTTCGGGGATTCC
CAATACGAGGTCGCCAACATCTTCTTCTGGAGGCCGTGGTTGGCTTGTATGGAGCAGCAGACGCGCTACT
TCGAGCGGAGGCATCCGGAGCTTGCAGGATCGCCGCGGCTCCGGGCGTATATGCTCCGCATTGGTCTTGA
CCAACTCTATCAGAGCTTGGTTGACGGCAATTTCGATGATGCAGCTTGGGCGCAGGGTCGATGCGACGCA
ATCGTCCGATCCGGAGCCGGGACTGTCGGGCGTACACAAATCGCCCGCAGAAGCGCGGCCGTCTGGACCG
ATGGCTGTGTAGAAGTACTCGCCGATAGTGGAAACCGACGCCCCAGCACTCGTCCGAGGGCAAAGGATCT
GCAGTAAGAATTCGATATCAAGCTTATCGGTAATCAACCTCTGGATTACAAAATTTGTGAAAGATTGACT
GGTATTCTTAACTATGTTGCTCCTTTTACGCTATGTGGATACGCTGCTTTAATGCCTTTGTATCATGCTA
TTGCTTCCCGTATGGCTTTCATTTTCTCCTCCTTGTATAAATCCTGGTTGCTGTCTCTTTATGAGGAGTT
GTGGCCCGTTGTCAGGCAACGTGGCGTGGTGTGCACTGTGTTTGCTGACGCAACCCCCACTGGTTGGGGC
ATTGCCACCACCTGTCAGCTCCTTTCCGGGACTTTCGCTTTCCCCCTCCCTATTGCCACGGCGGAACTCA
TCGCCGCCTGCCTTGCCCGCTGCTGGACAGGGGCTCGGCTGTTGGGCACTGACAATTCCGTGGTGTTGTC
GGGGAAATCATCGTCCTTTCCTTGGCTGCTCGCCTGTGTTGCCACCTGGATTCTGCGCGGGACGTCCTTC
TGCTACGTCCCTTCGGCCCTCAATCCAGCGGACCTTCCTTCCCGCGGCCTGCTGCCGGCTCTGCGGCCTC
TTCCGCGTCTTCGCCTTCGCCCTCAGACGAGTCGGATCTCCCTTTGGGCCGCCTCCCCGCATCGATACCG
TCGACCTCGAGACCTAGAAAAACATGGAGCAATCACAAGTAGCAATACAGCAGCTACCAATGCTGATTGT
GCCTGGCTAGAAGCACAAGAGGAGGAGGAGGTGGGTTTTCCAGTCACACCTCAGGTACCTTTAAGACCAA
TGACTTACAAGGCAGCTGTAGATCTTAGCCACTTTTTAAAAGAAAAGGGGGGACTGGAAGGGCTAATTCA
CTCCCAACGAAGACAAGATATCCTTGATCTGTGGATCTACCACACACAAGGCTACTTCCCTGATTGGCAG
AACTACACACCAGGGCCAGGGATCAGATATCCACTGACCTTTGGATGGTGCTACAAGCTAGTACCAGTTG
AGCAAGAGAAGGTAGAAGAAGCCAATGAAGGAGAGAACACCCGCTTGTTACACCCTGTGAGCCTGCATGG
GATGGATGACCCGGAGAGAGAAGTATTAGAGTGGAGGTTTGACAGCCGCCTAGCATTTCATCACATGGCC
CGAGAGCTGCATCCGGACTGTACTGGGTCTCTCTGGTTAGACCAGATCTGAGCCTGGGAGCTCTCTGGCT
AACTAGGGAACCCACTGCTTAAGCCTCAATAAAGCTTGCCTTGAGTGCTTCAAGTAGTGTGTGCCCGTCT
GTTGTGTGACTCTGGTAACTAGAGATCCCTCAGACCCTTTTAGTCAGTGTGGAAAATCTCTAGCAGGGCC
CGTTTAAACCCGCTGATCAGCCTCGACTGTGCCTTCTAGTTGCCAGCCATCTGTTGTTTGCCCCTCCCCC
GTGCCTTCCTTGACCCTGGAAGGTGCCACTCCCACTGTCCTTTCCTAATAAAATGAGGAAATTGCATCGC
ATTGTCTGAGTAGGTGTCATTCTATTCTGGGGGGTGGGGTGGGGCAGGACAGCAAGGGGGAGGATTGGGA
AGACAATAGCAGGCATGCTGGGGATGCGGTGGGCTCTATGGCTTCTGAGGCGGAAAGAACCAGCTGGGGC
TCTAGGGGGTATCCCC
[124 nt withheld, positions 7507-7630]
C
[91 nt withheld, positions 7632-7722]
A
[49 nt withheld, positions 7724-7772]
CCTTTGACGTTGGAGTCCACGTTCTTT
[37 nt withheld, positions 7800-7836]
ACCCTATCTCGGTCTATTCTTTTGATTTATAAGGGATTTTGCCGATTTCGGCCTATTGGTTAAAAAATGA
GCTGATTTAACAAAAATTTAACGCGAATTAATTCTGTGGAATGTGTGTCAGTTAGGGTGTGGAAAGTCCC
CAGGCTCCCCAGCAGGCAGAAGTATGCAAAGCATGCATCTCAATTAGTCAGCAACCATAGTCCCGCCCCT
AACTCCGCCCATCCCGCCCCTAACTCCGCCCAGTTCCGCCCATTCTCCGCCCCATGGCTGACTAATTTTT
TTTATTTATGCAGAGGCCGAGGCCGCCTCTGCCTCTGAGCTATTCCAGAAGTAGTGAGGAGGCTTTTTTG
GAGGCCTAGGCTTTTGCAAAAAGCTCCCGGGAGCTTGTATATCCATTTTCGGATCTGATCAGCACGTGTT
GACAATTAATCATCGGCATAGTATATCGGCATAGTATAATACGACAAGGTGAGGAACTAAACCATGGCCA
AGTTGACCAGTGCCGTTCCGGTGCTCACCGCGCGCGACGTCGCCGGAGCGGTCGAGTTCTGGACCGACCG
GCTCGGGTTCTCCCGGGACTTCGTGGAGGACGACTTCGCCGGTGTGGTCCGGGACGACGTGACCCTGTTC
ATCAGCGCGGTCCAGGACCAGGTGGTGCCGGACAACACCCTGGCCTGGGTGTGGGTGCGCGGCCTGGACG
AGCTGTACGCCGAGTGGTCGGAGGTCGTGTCCACGAACTTCCGGGACGCCTCCGGGCCGGCCATGACCGA
GATCGGCGAGCAGCCGTGGGGGCGGGAGTTCGCCCTGCGCGACCCGGCCGGCAACTGCGTGCACTTCGTG
GCCGAGGAGCAGGACTGACACGTGCTACGAGATTTCGATTCCACCGCCGCCTTCTATGAAAGGTTGGGCT
TCGGAATCGTTTTCCGGGACGCCGGCTGGATGATCCTCCAGCGCGGGGATCTCATGCTGGAGTTCTTCGC
CCACCCCAACTTGTTTATTGCAGCTTATAATGGTTACAAATAAAGCAATAGCATCACAAATTTCACAAAT
AAAGCATTTTTTTCACTGCATTCTAGTTGTGGTTTGTCCAAACTCATCAATGTATCTTATCATGTCTGTA
TACCGTCGACCTCTAGCTAGAGCTTGGCGTAATCATGGTCATAGCTGTTTCCTGTGTGAAATTGTTATCC
GCTCACAATTCCACACAACATACGAGCCGGAAGCATAAAGTGTAAAGCCTGGGGTGCCTAATGAGTGAGC
TAACTCACATTAATTGCGTTGCGCTCACTGCCCGCTTTCCAGTCGGGAAACCTGTCGTGCCAGCTGCATT
AATGAATCGGCCAACGCGCGGGGAGAGGCGGTTTGCGTATTGGGCGCTCTTCCGCTTCCTCGCTCACTGA
CTCGCTGCGCTCGGTCGTTCGGCTGCGGCGAGCGGTATCAGCTCACTCAAAGGCGGTAATACGGTTATCC
ACAGAATCAGGGGATAACGCAGGAAAGAACATGTGAGCAAAAGGCCAGCAAAAGGCCAGGAACCGTAAAA
AGGCCGCGTTGCTGGCGTTTTTCCATAGGCTCCGCCCCCCTGACGAGCATCACAAAAATCGACGCTCAAG
TCAGAGGTGGCGAAACCCGACAGGACTATAAAGATACCAGGCGTTTCCCCCTGGAAGCTCCCTCGTGCGC
TCTCCTGTTCCGACCCTGCCGCTTACCGGATACCTGTCCGCCTTTCTCCCTTCGGGAAGCGTGGCGCTTT
CTCATAGCTCACGCTGTAGGTATCTCAGTTCGGTGTAGGTCGTTCGCTCCAAGCTGGGCTGTGTGCACGA
ACCCCCCGTTCAGCCCGACCGCTGCGCCTTATCCGGTAACTATCGTCTTGAGTCCAACCCGGTAAGACAC
GACTTATCGCCACTGGCAGCAGCCACTGGTAACAGGATTAGCAGAGCGAGGTATGTAGGCGGTGCTACAG
AGTTCTTGAAGTGGTGGCCTAACTACGGCTACACTAGAAGAACAGTATTTGGTATCTGCGCTCTGCTGAA
GCCAGTTACCTTCGGAAAAAGAGTTGGTAGCTCTTGATCCGGCAAACAAACCACCGCTGGTAGCGGTGGT
TTTTTTGTTTGCAAGCAGCAGATTACGCGCAGAAAAAAAGGATCTCAAGAAGATCCTTTGATCTTTTCTA
CGGGGTCTGACGCTCAGTGGAACGAAAACTCACGTTAAGGGATTTTGGTCATGAGATTATCAAAAAGGAT
CTTCACCTAGATCCTTTTAAATTAAAAATGAAGTTTTAAATCAATCTAAAGTATATATGAGTAAACTTGG
TCTGACAGTTACCAATGCTTAATCAGTGAGGCACCTATCTCAGCGATCTGTCTATTTCGTTCATCCATAG
TTGCCTGACTCCCCGTCGTGTAGATAACTACGATACGGGAGGGCTTACCATCTGGCCCCAGTGCTGCAAT
GATACCGCGAGACCCACGCTCACCGGCTCCAGATTTATCAGCAATAAACCAGCCAGCCGGAAGGGCCGAG
CGCAGAAGTGGTCCTGCAACTTTATCCGCCTCCATCCAGTCTATTAATTGTTGCCGGGAAGCTAGAGTAA
GTAGTTCGCCAGTTAATAGTTTGCGCAACGTTGTTGCCATTGCTACAGGCATCGTGGTGTCACGCTCGTC
GTTTGGTATGGCTTCATTCAGCTCCGGTTCCCAACGATCAAGGCGAGTTACATGATCCCCCATGTTGTGC
AAAAAAGCGGTTAGCTCCTTCGGTCCTCCGATCGTTGTCAGAAGTAAGTTGGCCGCAGTGTTATCACTCA
TGGTTATGGCAGCACTGCATAATTCTCTTACTGTCATGCCATCCGTAAGATGCTTTTCTGTGACTGGTGA
GTACTCAACCAAGTCATTCTGAGAATAGTGTATGCGGCGACCGAGTTGCTCTTGCCCGGCGTCAATACGG
GATAATACCGCGCCACATAGCAGAACTTTAAAAGTGCTCATCATTGGAAAACGTTCTTCGGGGCGAAAAC
TCTCAAGGATCTTACCGCTGTTGAGATCCAGTTCGATGTAACCCACTCGTGCACCCAACTGATCTTCAGC
ATCTTTTACTTTCACCAGCGTTTCTGGGTGAGCAAAAACAGGAAGGCAAAATGCCGCAAAAAAGGGAATA
AGGGCGACACGGAAATGTTGAATACTCATACTCTTCCTTTTTCAATATTATTGAAGCATTTATCAGGGTT
ATTGTCTCATGAGCGGATACATATTTGAATGTATTTAGAAAAATAAACAAATAGGGGTTCCGCGCACATT
TCCCCGAAAAGTGCCACCTGACGTCGACGGATCGGGAGATCTCCCGATCCCCTATGGTGCACTCTCAGTA
CAATCTGCTCTGATGCCGCATAGTTAAGCCAGTATCTGCTCCCTGCTTGTGTGTTGGAGGTCGCTGAGTA
GTGCGCGAGCAAAATTTAAGCTACAACAAGGCAAGGCTTGACCGACAATTGCATGAAGAATCTGCTTAGG
GTTAGGCGTTTTGCGCTGCTTCGCGATGTACGGGCCAGATATACGCGTT
